>Addgene plasmid #178829 | pHN873 | addgene full sequence | sequence record 351932 | Addgene NGS Result
TTCTTGAAGACGAAAGGGCCTCGTGATACGCCTATTTTTATAGGTTAATGTCATGATAATAATGGTTTCT
TAGACGTCAGGTGGCACTTTTCGGGGAAATGTGCGCGGAACCCCTATTTGTTTATTTTTCTAAATACATT
CAAATATGTATCCGCTCATGAGACAATAACCCTGATAAATGCTTCAATAATATTGAAAAAGGAAGAGTAT
GAGTATTCAACATTTCCGTGTCGCCCTTATTCCCTTTTTTGCGGCATTTTGCCTTCCTGTTTTTGCTCAC
CCAGAAACGCTGGTGAAAGTAAAAGATGCTGAAGATCAGTTGGGTGCACGAGTGGGTTACATCGAACTGG
ATCTCAACAGCGGTAAGATCCTTGAGAGTTTTCGCCCCGAAGAACGTTTTCCAATGATGAGCACTTTTAA
AGTTCTGCTATGTGGCGCGGTATTATCCCGTGTTGACGCCGGGCAAGAGCAACTCGGTCGCCGCATACAC
TATTCTCAGAATGACTTGGTTGAGTACTCACCAGTCACAGAAAAGCATCTTACGGATGGCATGACAGTAA
GAGAATTATGCAGTGCTGCCATAACCATGAGTGATAACACTGCGGCCAACTTACTTCTGACAACGATCGG
AGGACCGAAGGAGCTAACCGCTTTTTTGCACAACATGGGGGATCATGTAACTCGCCTTGATCGTTGGGAA
CCGGAGCTGAATGAAGCCATACCAAACGACGAGCGTGACACCACGATGCCTGCAGCAATGGCAACAACGT
TGCGCAAACTATTAACTGGCGAACTACTTACTCTAGCTTCCCGGCAACAATTAATAGACTGGATGGAGGC
GGATAAAGTTGCAGGACCACTTCTGCGCTCGGCCCTTCCGGCTGGCTGGTTTATTGCTGATAAATCTGGA
GCCGGTGAGCGTGGGTCTCGCGGTATCATTGCAGCACTGGGGCCAGATGGTAAGCCCTCCCGTATCGTAG
TTATCTACACGACGGGGAGTCAGGCAACTATGGATGAACGAAATAGACAGATCGCTGAGATAGGTGCCTC
ACTGATTAAGCATTGGTAACTGTCAGACCAAGTTTACTCATATATACTTTAGATTGATTTAAAACTTCAT
TTTTAATTTAAAAGGATCTAGGTGAAGATCCTTTTTGATAATCTCATGACCAAAATCCCTTAACGTGAGT
TTTCGTTCCACTGAGCGTCAGACCCCGTAGAAAAGATCAAAGGATCTTCTTGAGATCCTTTTTTTCTGCG
CGTAATCTGCTGCTTGCAAACAAAAAAACCACCGCTACCAGCGGTGGTTTGTTTGCCGGATCAAGAGCTA
CCAACTCTTTTTCCGAAGGTAACTGGCTTCAGCAGAGCGCAGATACCAAATACTGTCCTTCTAGTGTAGC
CGTAGTTAGGCCACCACTTCAAGAACTCTGTAGCACCGCCTACATACCTCGCTCTGCTAATCCTGTTACC
AGTGGCTGCTGCCAGTGGCGATAAGTCGTGTCTTACCGGGTTGGACTCAAGACGATAGTTACCGGATAAG
GCGCAGCGGTCGGGCTGAACGGGGGGTTCGTGCACACAGCCCAGCTTGGAGCGAACGACCTACACCGAAC
TGAGATACCTACAGCGTGAGCTATGAGAAAGCGCCACGCTTCCCGAAGGGAGAAAGGCGGACAGGTATCC
GGTAAGCGGCAGGGTCGGAACAGGAGAGCGCACGAGGGAGCTTCCAGGGGGAAACGCCTGGTATCTTTAT
AGTCCTGTCGGGTTTCGCCACCTCTGACTTGAGCGTCGATTTTTGTGATGCTCGTCAGGGGGGCGGAGCC
TATGGAAAAACGCCAGCAACGCGGCCTTTTTACGGTTCCTGGCCTTTTGCTGGCCTTTTGCTCACATGTT
CTTTCCTGCGTTATCCCCTGATTCTGTGGATAACCGTATTACCGCCTTTGAGTGAGCTGATACCGCTCGC
CGCAGCCGAACGACCGAGCGCAGCGAGTCAGTGAGCGAGGAAGCGGAAGAGCGCCTGATGCGGTATTTTC
TCCTTACGCATCTGTGCGGTATTTCACACCGCAATGGTGCACTCTCAGTACAATCTGCTCTGATGCCGCA
TAGTTAAGCCAGTATACACTCCGCTATCGCTACGTGACTGGGTCATGGCTGCGCCCCGACACCCGCCAAC
ACCCGCTGACGCGCCCTGACGGGCTTGTCTGCTCCCGGCATCCGCTTACAGACAAGCTGTGACCGTCTCC
GGGAGCTGCATGTGTCAGAGGTTTTCACCGTCATCACCGAAACGCGCGAGGCAGCTGCGGTAAAGCTCAT
CAGCGTGGTCGTGAAGCGATTCACAGATGTCTGCCTGTTCATCCGCGTCCAGCTCGTTGAGTTTCTCCAG
AAGCGTTAATGTCTGGCTTCTGATAAAGCGGGCCATGTTAAGGGCGGTTTTTTCCTGTTTGGTCACTGAT
GCCTCCGTGTAAGGGGGATTTCTGTTCATGGGGGTAATGATACCGATGAAACGAGAGAGGATGCTCACGA
TACGGGTTACTGATGATGAACATGCCCGGTTACTGGAACGTTGTGAGGGTAAACAACTGGCGGTATGGAT
GCGGCGGGACCAGAGAAAAATCACTCAGGGTCAATGCCAGCGCTTCGTTAATACAGATGTAGGTGTTCCA
CAGGGTAGCCAGCAGCATCCTGCGATGCAGATCCGGAACATAATGGTGCAGGGCGCTGACTTCCGCGTTT
CCAGACTTTACGAAACACGGAAACCGAAGACCATTCATGTTGTTGCTCAGGTCGCAGACGTTTTGCAGCA
GCAGTCGCTTCACGTTCGCTCGCGTATCGGTGATTCATTCTGCTAACCAGTAAGGCAACCCCGCCAGCCT
AGCCGGGTCCTCAACGACAGGAGCACGATCATGCGCACCCGTGGCCAGGACCCAACGCTGCCCGAGATGC
GCCGCGTGCGGCTGCTGGAGATGGCGGACGCGATGGATATGTTCTGCCAAGGGTTGGTTTGCGCATTCAC
AGTTCTCCGCAAGAATTGATTGGCTCCAATTCTTGGAGTGGTGAATCCGTTAGCGAGGTGCCGCCGGCTT
CCATTCAGGTCGAGGTGGCCCGGCTCCATGCACCGCGACGCAACGCGGGGAGGCAGACAAGGTATAGGGC
GGCGCCTACAATCCATGCCAACCCGTTCCATGTGCTCGCCGAGGCGGCATAAATCGCCGTGACGATCAGC
GGTCCAATGATCGAAGTTAGGCTGGTAAGAGCCGCGAGCGATCCTTGAAGCTGTCCCTGATGGTCGTCAT
CTACCTGCCTGGACAGCATGGCCTGCAACGCGGGCATCCCGATGCCGCCGGAAGCGAGAAGAATCATAAT
GGGGAAGGCCATCCAGCCTCGCGTCGCGAACGCCAGCAAGACGTAGCCCAGCGCGTCGGCCGCCATGCCG
GCGATAATGGCCTGCTTCTCGCCGAAACGTTTGGTGGCGGGACCAGTGACGAAGGCTTGAGCGAGGGCGT
GCAAGATTCCGAATACCGCAAGCGACAGGCCGATCATCGTCGCGCTCCAGCGAAAGCGGTCCTCGCCGAA
AATGACCCAGAGCGCTGCCGGCACCTGTCCTACGAGTTGCATGATAAAGAAGACAGTCATAAGTGCGGCG
ACGATAGTCATGCCCCGCGCCCACCGGAAGGAGCTGACTGGGTTGAAGGCTCTCAAGGGCATCGGTCGAG
ATCCCGGTGCCTAATGAGTGAGCTAACTTACATTAATTGCGTTGCGCTCACTGCCCGCTTTCCAGTCGGG
AAACCTGTCGTGCCAGCTGCATTAATGAATCGGCCAACGCGCGGGGAGAGGCGGTTTGCGTATTGGGCGC
CAGGGTGGTTTTTCTTTTCACCAGTGAGACGGGCAACAGCTGATTGCCCTTCACCGCCTGGCCCTGAGAG
AGTTGCAGCAAGCGGTCCACGCTGGTTTGCCCCAGCAGGCGAAAATCCTGTTTGATGGTGGTTAACGGCG
GGATATAACATGAGCTGTCTTCGGTATCGTCGTATCCCACTACCGAGATATCCGCACCAACGCGCAGCCC
GGACTCGGTAATGGCGCGCATTGCGCCCAGCGCCATCTGATCGTTGGCAACCAGCATCGCAGTGGGAACG
ATGCCCTCATTCAGCATTTGCATGGTTTGTTGAAAACCGGACATGGCACTCCAGTCGCCTTCCCGTTCCG
CTATCGGCTGAATTTGATTGCGAGTGAGATATTTATGCCAGCCAGCCAGACGCAGACGCGCCGAGACAGA
ACTTAATGGGCCCGCTAACAGCGCGATTTGCTGGTGACCCAATGCGACCAGATGCTCCACGCCCAGTCGC
GTACCGTCTTCATGGGAGAAAATAATACTGTTGATGGGTGTCTGGTCAGAGACATCAAGAAATAACGCCG
GAACATTAGTGCAGGCAGCTTCCACAGCAATGGCATCCTGGTCATCCAGCGGATAGTTAATGATCAGCCC
ACTGACGCGTTGCGCGAGAAGATTGTGCACCGCCGCTTTACAGGCTTCGACGCCGCTTCGTTCTACCATC
GACACCACCACGCTGGCACCCAGTTGATCGGCGCGAGATTTAATCGCCGCGACAATTTGCGACGGCGCGT
GCAGGGCCAGACTGGAGGTGGCAACGCCAATCAGCAACGACTGTTTGCCCGCCAGTTGTTGTGCCACGCG
GTTGGGAATGTAATTCAGCTCCGCCATCGCCGCTTCCACTTTTTCCCGCGTTTTCGCAGAAACGTGGCTG
GCCTGGTTCACCACGCGGGAAACGGTCTGATAAGAGACACCGGCATACTCTGCGACATCGTATAACGTTA
CTGGTTTCACATTCACCACCCTGAATTGACTCTCTTCCGGGCGCTATCATGCCATACCGCGAAAGGTTTT
GCGCCATTCGATGGTGTCCGGGATCTCGACGCTCTCCCTTATGCGACTCCTGCATTAGGAAGCAGCCCAG
TAGTAGGTTGAGGCCGTTGAGCACCGCCGCCGCAAGGAATGGTGCATGCAAGGAGATGGCGCCCAACAGT
CCCCCGGCCACGGGGCCTGCCACCATACCCACGCCGAAACAAGCGCTCATGAGCCCGAAGTGGCGAGCCC
GATCTTCCCCATCGGTGATGTCGGCGATATAGGCGCCAGCAACCGCACCTGTGGCGCCGGTGATGCCGGC
CACGATGCGTCCGGCGTAGAGGATCGAGATCTCGATCCCGCGAAATTAATACGACTCACTATAGGGGAAT
TGTGAGCGGATAACAATTCCCCTCTAGAAATAATTTTGTTTAACTTTAAGAAGGAGATATACCGGATCCA
TGAAAACTGAAGAAGGTAAACTGGTAATCTGGATTAACGGCGATAAAGGCTATAACGGTCTCGCTGAAGT
CGGTAAGAAATTCGAGAAAGATACCGGAATTAAAGTCACCGTTGAGCATCCGGATAAACTGGAAGAGAAA
TTCCCACAGGTTGCGGCAACTGGCGATGGCCCTGACATTATCTTCTGGGCACACGACCGCTTTGGTGGCT
ACGCTCAATCTGGCCTGTTGGCTGAAATCACCCCGGACAAAGCGTTCCAGGACAAGCTGTATCCGTTTAC
CTGGGATGCCGTACGTTACAACGGCAAGCTGATTGCTTACCCGATCGCTGTTGAAGCGTTATCGCTGATT
TATAACAAAGATCTGCTGCCGAACCCGCCAAAAACCTGGGAAGAGATCCCGGCGCTGGATAAAGAACTGA
AAGCGAAAGGTAAGAGCGCGCTGATGTTCAACCTGCAAGAACCGTACTTCACCTGGCCGCTGATTGCTGC
TGACGGGGGTTATGCGTTCAAGTATGAAAACGGCAAGTACGACATTAAAGACGTGGGCGTGGATAACGCT
GGCGCGAAAGCGGGTCTGACCTTCCTGGTTGACCTGATTAAAAACAAACACATGAATGCAGACACCGATT
ACTCCATCGCAGAAGCTGCCTTTAATAAAGGCGAAACAGCGATGACCATCAACGGCCCGTGGGCATGGTC
CAACATCGACACCAGCAAAGTGAATTATGGTGTAACGGTACTGCCGACCTTCAAGGGTCAACCATCCAAA
CCGTTCGTTGGCGTGCTGAGCGCAGGTATTAACGCCGCCAGTCCGAACAAAGAGCTGGCAAAAGAGTTCC
TCGAAAACTATCTGCTGACTGATGAAGGTCTGGAAGCGGTTAATAAAGACAAACCGCTGGGTGCCGTAGC
GCTGAAGTCTTACGAGGAAGAGTTGGCGAAAGATCCACGTATTGCCGCCACTATGGAAAACGCCCAGAAA
GGTGAAATCATGCCGAACATCCCGCAGATGTCCGCTTTCTGGTATGCCGTGCGTACTGCGGTGATCAACG
CCGCCAGCGGTCGTCAGACTGTCGATGAAGCCCTGAAAGACGCGCAGACTAATTCGAGCTCGAACAACAA
CAACAATAACAATAACAACAACCTCGGGATCGAGGGAAGGGGAATGCACCATCACCATCATCATCACCAT
GAAAACCTGTACTTTCAGGGGAGCTTACCGTGTGACATTTGCAAAGATGTGGTTACTGCAGCTGGCGATA
TGCTCAAGGATAATGCGACCGAAGAAGAGATTCTGGTGTATCTGGAGAAAACGTGTGATTGGTTGCCAAA
ACCGAACATGTCAGCGTCGTGCAAAGAGATCGTTGACAGCTATCTTCCGGTAATTCTGGACATCATCAAA
GGCGAAATGTCTCGCCCTGGTGAAGTCTGTAGTGCCCTGAATCTGTGCGAATCCTGACTCGAGCTGCTAA
CAAAGCCCGAAAGGAAGCTGAGTTGGCTGCTGCCACCGCTGAGCAATAACTAGCATAACCCCTTGGGGCC
TCTAAACGGGTCTTGAGGGGTTTTTTGCTGAAAGGAGGAACTATATCCGGATATCCCGCAAGAGGCCCGG
CAGTACCGGCATAACCAAGCCTATGCCTACAGCATCCAGGGTGACGGTGCCGAGGATGACGATGAGCGCA
TTGTTAGATTTCATACACGGTGCCTGACTGCGTTAGCAATTTAACTGTGATAAACTACCGCATTAAAGCT
TATCGATGATAAGCTGTCAAACATGAGAA
Features (pLannotate 1.2.2; 21 found; start..end, strand, type, name):
    104..208     +  promoter       AmpR promoter: bla
    209..1069    +  CDS            AmpR: β-lactamase; bla; confers resistance to ampicillin, carbenicillin, and related antibiotics
   1240..1828    +  rep_origin     ori: high-copy-number ColE1/pMB1/pBR322/pUC origin of replication
   2014..2153    -  misc_feature   bom: basis of mobility region from pBR322
   2255..2446    -  CDS            rop: Rop protein, which maintains plasmids at low copy number; rop
   2463..2843    +  CDS            YPB1_ECOLX: Protein predicted: Swiss-Prot protein existence level 4. From Escherichia coli.
   3085..3709    -  CDS            TcR (fragment): tetracycline efflux protein; tet; confers resistance to tetracycline
   3724..3745    -  protein_bind   CAP binding site: CAP binding activates transcription in the presence of cAMP. E. coli catabolite activator protein
   3758..4840    -  CDS            lacI: lac repressor; lacI; The lac repressor binds to the lac operator to inhibit transcription in E. coli. This inhibition can be relieved by adding lactose or isopropyl-β-D-thiogalactopyranoside (IPTG).
   4841..4918    -  promoter       lacI promoter: lacI
   4926..5205    -  CDS            TcR (fragment): tetracycline efflux protein; tet; confers resistance to tetracycline
   5227..5245    +  promoter       T7 promoter: promoter for bacteriophage T7 RNA polymerase
   5246..5270    +  protein_bind   lac operator: The lac repressor binds to the lac operator to inhibit transcription in E. coli. This inhibition can be relieved by adding lactose or isopropyl-β-D-thiogalactopyranoside (IPTG). lac repressor encoded by lacI
   5285..5307    +  RBS            RBS: efficient ribosome binding site from bacteriophage T7 gene 10 (Olins and Rangwala, 1989)
   5320..6420    +  CDS            MBP: maltose binding protein from E. coli; malE (mutated); This version of the gene does not encode a signal sequence, so MBP will remain in the cytosol.
   6487..6510    +  CDS            8xHis: 8xHis affinity tag
   6532..6774    +  CDS            PSAP (fragment): SAP_HUMAN - Also known as GLBA, SAP1. Experimental evidence at protein level: Swiss-Prot protein existence level 1. Saposins are specific low-molecular mass non-enzymic proteins, they participate in the lysosomal degradation of sphingolipids, which takes place by the sequential action of specific hydrolases. From Homo sapiens (Human).
   6783..6832    +  CDS            SET1 (fragment): solubility-enhancement tag derived from T7 phage gene 10B
   6840..6887    +  terminator     T7 terminator: transcription terminator for bacteriophage T7 RNA polymerase
   6910..7014    -  CDS            TcR (fragment): tetracycline efflux protein; tet; confers resistance to tetracycline
   7062..7090    -  promoter       tet promoter: E. coli promoter for tetracycline efflux protein gene
