[The description below was written by a language model from this plasmid's Addgene catalogue record and pLannotate feature annotations shown in this document.]
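Description:
pHN873 is a bacterial expression plasmid built on the Novagen pET15b backbone (about 7.1 kb) for producing human Saposin A in E. coli. It is propagated through a ColE1/pMB1-type origin and selected with ampicillin via the bla β-lactamase gene. The catalogue lists it as high copy, although the feature table also shows the pBR322-derived rop gene and bom region, which normally moderate copy number. Several tetracycline-resistance fragments and the tet promoter are non-functional remnants of the pBR322 lineage.

The expression cassette is the standard pET arrangement: a T7 promoter followed by a lac operator and the T7 gene 10 ribosome binding site, with a plasmid-borne lacI gene supplying repressor. Transcription therefore depends on a host supplying T7 RNA polymerase and is induced with IPTG, and it ends at the T7 terminator. The open reading frame encodes a signal-sequence-free, cytosolic maltose binding protein, then an 8xHis tag and, according to the catalogue, a TEV protease site (not separately annotated), followed by the Saposin A segment. The insert is a synthetic, codon-optimised gene of 294 bp covering residues 60–140 of the prosaposin (PSAP) precursor, with the 59-residue N-terminal propeptide removed; it was introduced by Gibson assembly. MBP should aid solubility, the His tag allows affinity purification, and TEV cleavage would release Saposin A. A short "SET1" hit just before the terminator is probably backbone T7 sequence rather than a designed tag.

The catalogue's Entrez Gene link to the androgen receptor (AR) appears to be a database error, since both the insert name and the sequence annotation point to PSAP. The record states no application beyond bacterial expression.
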