Addgene plasmid #178829: pHN873
Purpose: Bacterial expression for human Saposin A
Depositing lab: Kazuhiro Abe. Depositing organization: Nagoya University.
Backbone
  Vector backbone: pET15b
  Backbone manufacturer: Novagen
  Total vector size (bp): 7102
  Vector type: Bacterial Expression
Growth in bacteria
  Bacterial resistance: Ampicillin, 100 μg/mL
  Growth temperature: 37°C
  Growth strain: DH5alpha
  Copy number: High Copy
Gene/Insert
  Gene/Insert name: artificial gene encoding human Saposin A (alt name: hSapA_60-140)
  Species: H. sapiens (human)
  Insert size (bp): 294
  Mutation: Codon-usage was optimized for bacterial expression. N terminal propeptide (59aa) was deleted.
  Entrez Gene: AR (a.k.a. AIS, AR8, DHTR, HUMARA, HYSP1, KD, NR3C4, SBMA, SMAX1, TFM)
  Promoter: T7
  Tag / fusion protein: MBP, His8, TEV (N terminal on insert)
  Cloning method: Gibson Cloning
  Sequencing primers: 5′ GATGAAGCCCTGAAAGACGCGC; 3′ CTTTCAGCAAAAAACCCCTCAAGAC
Terms and licenses: Academic/Nonprofit Terms; Industry Terms: Not Available to Industry
How to cite: pHN873 was a gift from Kazuhiro Abe (Addgene plasmid # 178829 ; http://n2t.net/addgene:178829 ; RRID:Addgene_178829)
